>Addgene plasmid #91888 | MSCV-human Erbb2-IRES-GFP | addgene full sequence | sequence record 181556 | Addgene NGS Result
CAGCAACCGCACCTGTGGCGCCGGTGATGCCGGCCACGATGCGTCCGGCGTAGAGGCGATTAGTCCAATT
TGTTAAAGACAGGATATCAGTGGTCCAGGCTCTAGTTTTGACTCAACAATATCACCAGCTGAAGCCTATA
GAGTACGAGCCATAGATAAAATAAAAGATTTTATTTAGTCTCCAGAAAAAGGGGGGAATGAAAGACCCCA
CCTGTAGGTTTGGCAAGCTAGCTTAAGTAACGCCATTTTGCAAGGCATGGAAAATACATAACTGAGAATA
GAGAAGTTCAGATCAAGGTTAGGAACAGAGAGACAGCAGAATATGGGCCAAACAGGATATCTGTGGTAAG
CAGTTCCTGCCCCGGCTCAGGGCCAAGAACAGATGGTCCCCAGATGCGGTCCCGCCCTCAGCAGTTTCTA
GAGAACCATCAGATGTTTCCAGGGTGCCCCAAGGACCTGAAATGACCCTGTGCCTTATTTGAACTAACCA
ATCAGTTCGCTTCTCGCTTCTGTTCGCGCGCTTCTGCTCCCCGAGCTCAATAAAAGAGCCCACAACCCCT
CACTCGGCGCGCCAGTCCTCCGATAGACTGCGTCGCCCGGGTACCCGTATTCCCAATAAAGCCTCTTGCT
GTTTGCATCCGAATCGTGGACTCGCTGATCCTTGGGAGGGTCTCCTCAGATTGATTGACTGCCCACCTCG
GGGGTCTTTCATTTGGAGGTTCCACCGAGATTTGGAGACCCCTGCCCAGGGACCACCGACCCCCCCGCCG
GGAGGTAAGCTGGCCAGCGGTCGTTTCGTGTCTGTCTCTGTCTTTGTGCGTGTTTGTGCCGGCATCTAAT
GTTTGCGCCTGCGTCTGTACTAGTTAGCTAACTAGCTCTGTATCTGGCGGACCCGTGGTGGAACTGACGA
GTTCTGAACACCCGGCCGCAACCCTGGGAGACGTCCCAGGGACTTTGGGGGCCGTTTTTGTGGCCCGACC
TGAGGAAGGGAGTCGATGTGGAATCCGACCCCGTCAGGATATGTGGTTCTGGTAGGAGACGAGAACCTAA
AACAGTTCCCGCCTCCGTCTGAATTTTTGCTTTCGGTTTGGAACCGAAGCCGCGCGTCTTGTCTGCTGCA
GCGCTGCAGCATCGTTCTGTGTTGTCTCTGTCTGACTGTGTTTCTGTATTTGTCTGAAAATTAGGGCCAG
ACTGTTACCACTCCCTTAAGTTTGACCTTAGGTCACTGGAAAGATGTCGAGCGGATCGCTCACAACCAGT
CGGTAGATGTCAAGAAGAGACGTTGGGTTACCTTCTGCTCTGCAGAATGGCCAACCTTTAACGTCGGATG
GCCGCGAGACGGCACCTTTAACCGAGACCTCATCACCCAGGTTAAGATCAAGGTCTTTTCACCTGGCCCG
CATGGACACCCAGACCAGGTCCCCTACATCGTGACCTGGGAAGCCTTGGCTTTTGACCCCCCTCCCTGGG
TCAAGCCCTTTGTACACCCTAAGCCTCCGCCTCCTCTTCCTCCATCCGCCCCGTCTCTCCCCCTTGAACC
TCCTCGTTCGACCCCGCCTCGATCCTCCCTTTATCCAGCCCTCACTCCTTCTCTAGGCGCCGGAATTGGG
ATCCCAGTGTGGTGGTACGTAGGAATTG
[3765 nt withheld, positions 1639-5403]
TGACTCGAGCGGGATCAATTCCGCCCCCCCCCTAACGTTACTGGCCGAAGCCGCTTGGAATAAGGCCGGT
GTGCGTTTGTCTATATGTTATTTTCCACCATATTGCCGTCTTTTGGCAATGTGAGGGCCCGGAAACCTGG
CCCTGTCTTCTTGACGAGCATTCCTAGGGGTCTTTCCCCTCTCGCCAAAGGAATGCAAGGTCTGTTGAAT
GTCGTGAAGGAAGCAGTTCCTCTGGAAGCTTCTTGAAGACAAACAACGTCTGTAGCGACCCTTTGCAGGC
AGCGGAACCCCCCACCTGGCGACAGGTGCCTCTGCGGCCAAAAGCCACGTGTATAAGATACACCTGCAAA
GGCGGCACAACCCCAGTGCCACGTTGTGAGTTGGATAGTTGTGGAAAGAGTCAAATGGCTCTCCTCAAGC
GTATTCAACAAGGGGCTGAAGGATGCCCAGAAGGTACCCCATTGTATGGGATCTGATCTGGGGCCTCGGT
GCACATGCTTTACATGTGTTTAGTCGAGGTTAAAAAAACGTCTAGGCCCCCCGAACCACGGGGACGTGGT
TTTCCTTTGAAAAACACGATAATACCATGGTGAGCAAGGGCGAGGAGCTGTTCACCGGGGTGGTGCCCAT
CCTGGTCGAGCTGGACGGCGACGTAAACGGCCACAAGTTCAGCGTGTCCGGCGAGGGCGAGGGCGATGCC
ACCTACGGCAAGCTGACCCTGAAGTTCATCTGCACCACCGGCAAGCTGCCCGTGCCCTGGCCCACCCTCG
TGACCACCCTGACCTACGGCGTGCAGTGCTTCAGCCGCTACCCCGACCACATGAAGCAGCACGACTTCTT
CAAGTCCGCCATGCCCGAAGGCTACGTCCAGGAGCGCACCATCTTCTTCAAGGACGACGGCAACTACAAG
ACCCGCGCCGAGGTGAAGTTCGAGGGCGACACCCTGGTGAACCGCATCGAGCTGAAGGGCATCGACTTCA
AGGAGGACGGCAACATCCTGGGGCACAAGCTGGAGTACAACTACAACAGCCACAACGTCTATATCATGGC
CGACAAGCAGAAGAACGGCATCAAGGTGAACTTCAAGATCCGCCACAACATCGAGGACGGCAGCGTGCAG
CTCGCCGACCACTACCAGCAGAACACCCCCATCGGCGACGGCCCCGTGCTGCTGCCCGACAACCACTACC
TGAGCACCCAGTCCGCCCTGAGCAAAGACCCCAACGAGAAGCGCGATCACATGGTCCTGCTGGAGTTCGT
GACCGCCGCCGGGATCACTCTCGGCATGGACGAGCTGTACAAGTAAAGCGGCCGCGACTCTAGAGTCGAC
CTGCAGGCATGCAAGCTTCAGGTAGCCGGCTAACGTTAACAACCGGTACCTCTAGAACTATAGCTAGCAT
GCGCAAATTTAAAGCGCTGATATCGATAAAATAAAAGATTTTATTTAGTCTCCAGAAAAAGGGGGGAATG
AAAGACCCCACCTGTAGGTTTGGCAAGCTAGCTTAAGTAACGCCATTTTGCAAGGCATGGAAAATACATA
ACTGAGAATAGAGAAGTTCAGATCAAGGTTAGGAACAGAGAGACAGCAGAATATGGGCCAAACAGGATAT
CTGTGGTAAGCAGTTCCTGCCCCGGCTCAGGGCCAAGAACAGATGGTCCCCAGATGCGGTCCCGCCCTCA
GCAGTTTCTAGAGAACCATCAGATGTTTCCAGGGTGCCCCAAGGACCTGAAATGACCCTGTGCCTTATTT
GAACTAACCAATCAGTTCGCTTCTCGCTTCTGTTCGCGCGCTTCTGCTCCCCGAGCTCAATAAAAGAGCC
CACAACCCCTCACTCGGCGCGCCAGTCCTCCGATAGACTGCGTCGCCCGGGTACCCGTGTATCCAATAAA
CCCTCTTGCAGTTGCATCCGACTTGTGGTCTCGCTGTTCCTTGGGAGGGTCTCCTCTGAGTGATTGACTA
CCCGTCAGCGGGGGTCTTTCATGGGTAACAGTTTCTTGAAGTTGGAGAACAACATTCTGAGGGTAGGAGT
CGAATATTAAGTAATCCTGACTCAATTAGCCACTGTTTTGAATCCACATACTCCAATACTCCTGAAATAG
TTCATTATGGACAGCGCAGAAAGAGCTGGGGAGAATTGTGAAATTGTTATCCGCTCACAATTCCACACAA
CATACGAGCCGGAAGCATAAAGTGTAAAGCCTGGGGTGCCTAATGAGTGAGCTAACTCACATTAATTGCG
TTGCGCTCACTGCCCGCTTTCCAGTCGGGAAACCTGTCGTGCCAGCTGCATTAATGAATCGGCCAACGCG
CGGGGAGAGGCGGTTTGCGTATTGGGCGCTCTTCCGCTTCCTCGCTCACTGACTCGCTGCGCTCGGTCGT
TCGGCTGCGGCGAGCGGTATCAGCTCACTCAAAGGCGGTAATACGGTTATCCACAGAATCAGGGGATAAC
GCAGGAAAGAACATGTGAGCAAAAGGCCAGCAAAAGGCCAGGAACCGTAAAAAGGCCGCGTTGCTGGCGT
TTTTCCATAGGCTCCGCCCCCCTGACGAGCATCACAAAAATCGACGCTCAAGTCAGAGGTGGCGAAACCC
GACAGGACTATAAAGATACCAGGCGTTTCCCCCTGGAAGCTCCCTCGTGCGCTCTCCTGTTCCGACCCTG
CCGCTTACCGGATACCTGTCCGCCTTTCTCCCTTCGGGAAGCGTGGCGCTTTCTCATAGCTCACGCTGTA
GGTATCTCAGTTCGGTGTAGGTCGTTCGCTCCAAGCTGGGCTGTGTGCACGAACCCCCCGTTCAGCCCGA
CCGCTGCGCCTTATCCGGTAACTATCGTCTTGAGTCCAACCCGGTAAGACACGACTTATCGCCACTGGCA
GCAGCCACTGGTAACAGGATTAGCAGAGCGAGGTATGTAGGCGGTGCTACAGAGTTCTTGAAGTGGTGGC
CTAACTACGGCTACACTAGAAGAACAGTATTTGGTATCTGCGCTCTGCTGAAGCCAGTTACCTTCGGAAA
AAGAGTTGGTAGCTCTTGATCCGGCAAACAAACCACCGCTGGTAGCGGTGGTTTTTTTGTTTGCAAGCAG
CAGATTACGCGCAGAAAAAAAGGATCTCAAGAAGATCCTTTGATCTTTTCTACGGGGTCTGACGCTCAGT
GGAACGAAAACTCACGTTAAGGGATTTTGGTCATGAGATTATCAAAAAGGATCTTCACCTAGATCCTTTT
AAATTAAAAATGAAGTTTTAAATCAATCTAAAGTATATATGAGTAAACTTGGTCTGACAGTTACCAATGC
TTAATCAGTGAGGCACCTATCTCAGCGATCTGTCTATTTCGTTCATCCATAGTTGCCTGACTCCCCGTCG
TGTAGATAACTACGATACGGGAGGGCTTACCATCTGGCCCCAGTGCTGCAATGATACCGCGAGACCCACG
CTCACCGGCTCCAGATTTATCAGCAATAAACCAGCCAGCCGGAAGGGCCGAGCGCAGAAGTGGTCCTGCA
ACTTTATCCGCCTCCATCCAGTCTATTAATTGTTGCCGGGAAGCTAGAGTAAGTAGTTCGCCAGTTAATA
GTTTGCGCAACGTTGTTGCCATTGCTACAGGCATCGTGGTGTCACGCTCGTCGTTTGGTATGGCTTCATT
CAGCTCCGGTTCCCAACGATCAAGGCGAGTTACATGATCCCCCATGTTGTGCAAAAAAGCGGTTAGCTCC
TTCGGTCCTCCGATCGTTGTCAGAAGTAAGTTGGCCGCAGTGTTATCACTCATGGTTATGGCAGCACTGC
ATAATTCTCTTACTGTCATGCCATCCGTAAGATGCTTTTCTGTGACTGGTGAGTACTCAACCAAGTCATT
CTGAGAATAGTGTATGCGGCGACCGAGTTGCTCTTGCCCGGCGTCAATACGGGATAATACCGCGCCACAT
AGCAGAACTTTAAAAGTGCTCATCATTGGAAAACGTTCTTCGGGGCGAAAACTCTCAAGGATCTTACCGC
TGTTGAGATCCAGTTCGATGTAACCCACTCGTGCACCCAACTGATCTTCAGCATCTTTTACTTTCACCAG
CGTTTCTGGGTGAGCAAAAACAGGAAGGCAAAATGCCGCAAAAAAGGGAATAAGGGCGACACGGAAATGT
TGAATACTCATACTCTTCCTTTTTCAATATTATTGAAGCATTTATCAGGGTTATTGTCTCATGAGCGGAT
ACATATTTGAATGTATTTAGAAAAATAAACAAATAGGGGTTCCGCGCACATTTCCCCGAAAAGTGCCACC
TGACGTCTAAGAAACCATTATTATCATGACATTAACCTATAAAAATAGGCGTATCACGAGGCCCTTTCGT
CTCGCGCGTTTCGGTGATGACGGTGAAAACCTCTGACACATGCAGCTCCCGGAGACGGTCACAGCTTGTC
TGTAAGCGGATGCCGGGAGCAGACAAGCCCGTCAGGGCGCGTCAGCGGGTGTTGGCGGGTGTCGGGGCTG
GCTTAACTATGCGGCATCAGAGCAGATTGTACTGAGAGTGCACCATATGCGGTGTGAAATACCGCACAGA
TGCGTAAGGAGAAAATACCGCATCAGGCGCCATTCGCCATTCAGGCTGCGCAACTGTTGGGAAGGGCGAT
CGGTGCGGGCCTCTTCGCTATTACGCCAGCTGGCGAAAGGGGGATGTGCTGCAAGGCGATTAAGTTGGGT
AACGCCAGGGTTTTCCCAGTCACGACGTTGTAAAACGACGGCGCAAGGAATGGTGCATGCAAGGAGATGG
CGCCCAACAGTCCCCCGGCCACGGGGCCTGCCACCATACCCACGCCGAAACAAGCGCTCATGAGCCCGAA
GTGGCGAGCCCGATCTTCCCCATCGGTGATGTCGGCGATATAGGCGC
Features (pLannotate 1.2.2; 20 found; start..end, strand, type, name):
     57..155     +  CDS            env (fragment): murine leukemia virus gPr80 envelope polyprotein precursor; env; proteolytically cleaved into gp70SU and p15TM subunits
    197..713     +  LTR            5' LTR: 5' long terminal repeat from murine embryonic stem cell virus
    777..1118    +  misc_feature   MESV Ψ: packaging signal of murine embryonic stem cell virus
   1185..1601    +  CDS            gag (truncated): truncated Moloney murine leukemia virus (MMLV) gag gene lacking the start codon
   1639..5403    +  CDS            ERBB2 (sequence withheld): ERBB2_HUMAN - Also known as HER2, MLN19, NEU, NGL. Experimental evidence at protein level: Swiss-Prot protein existence level 1. In the nucleus is involved in transcriptional regulation. Associates with the 5'-TCAAATTC-3' sequence in the PTGS2/COX-2 promoter and activates its transcription. Implicated in transcriptional activation of CDKN1A; the function involves STAT3 and SRC. Involved in the transcription of rRNA genes by RNA Pol I and enhances protein synthesis and cell growth. From Homo sapiens (Human).
   5427..5987    +  misc_feature   IRES: internal ribosome entry site (IRES) of the encephalomyocarditis virus (EMCV)
   5990..6709    +  CDS            EGFP: the original enhanced GFP (Yang et al., 1996) mammalian codon-optimized
   6721..6751    +  misc_feature   MCS (fragment): pUC18/19 multiple cloning site
   6871..7385    +  LTR            3' LTR: 3' long terminal repeat from murine embryonic stem cell virus
   7547..7563    -  protein_bind   lac operator: The lac repressor binds to the lac operator to inhibit transcription in E. coli. This inhibition can be relieved by adding lactose or isopropyl-β-D-thiogalactopyranoside (IPTG). lac repressor encoded by lacI
   7571..7601    -  promoter       lac promoter: promoter for the E. coli lac operon
   7616..7637    -  protein_bind   CAP binding site: CAP binding activates transcription in the presence of cAMP. E. coli catabolite activator protein
   7650..7742    -  CDS            lacI (fragment): lac repressor; lacI; The lac repressor binds to the lac operator to inhibit transcription in E. coli. This inhibition can be relieved by adding lactose or isopropyl-β-D-thiogalactopyranoside (IPTG).
   7925..8513    -  rep_origin     ori: high-copy-number ColE1/pMB1/pBR322/pUC origin of replication
   8684..9544    -  CDS            AmpR: β-lactamase; bla; confers resistance to ampicillin, carbenicillin, and related antibiotics
   9545..9649    -  promoter       AmpR promoter: bla
   9744..9779    +  CDS            rop (fragment): Rop protein, which maintains plasmids at low copy number; rop
   9881..9980    +  misc_feature   bom (fragment): basis of mobility region from pBR322
   9986..10135   -  CDS            lacZα (fragment): LacZα fragment of β-galactosidase; lacZ fragment
  10135..56      -  CDS            TcR (fragment) (across the origin): tetracycline efflux protein; tet; confers resistance to tetracycline
