[The description below was written by a language model from this plasmid's Addgene catalogue record and pLannotate feature annotations shown in this document.]
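Description:
MSCV-human Erbb2-IRES-GFP is a gammaretroviral expression plasmid of about 10.3 kb, built on the MSCV-IRES-GFP backbone and intended for retroviral delivery of human ERBB2 (HER2/neu) into mammalian cells. In bacteria it is maintained through a high-copy ColE1/pUC-type origin and selected with ampicillin via the β-lactamase gene and its promoter. The remaining bacterial portion carries only remnants of earlier cloning vectors, including lac promoter/operator elements and fragments of lacI, lacZα, rop, bom and the tetracycline resistance gene, none of which appear to be functional parts of the design.

The proviral cassette is flanked by 5' and 3' long terminal repeats from murine embryonic stem cell virus. Downstream of the 5' LTR lie the MESV Ψ packaging signal and a truncated MMLV gag segment lacking its start codon, which together support efficient encapsidation of the genomic RNA when the plasmid is introduced into a packaging cell line supplying gag, pol and env in trans. The catalogue lists the promoter as "MMLV gag", but in this type of vector transcription is driven by the 5' LTR. The full human ERBB2 coding sequence follows, then an EMCV internal ribosome entry site and EGFP, so a single bicistronic transcript yields the untagged receptor tyrosine kinase and a separately translated green fluorescent reporter. There is no drug selection marker for mammalian cells; EGFP fluorescence serves to identify or sort transduced cells. The record gives the purpose simply as retroviral expression of human Erbb2, and the associated publication concerns Myc-driven Group 3 medulloblastoma. The cloning method is not stated.
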