Addgene plasmid #91888: MSCV-human Erbb2-IRES-GFP
Purpose: Retroviral expression of human Erbb2
Depositing lab: Martine Roussel. Depositing organization: St. Jude Children's Research Hospital. Publication: Inactivation of Ezh2 Upregulates Gfi1 and Drives Aggressive Myc-Driven Group 3 Medulloblastoma. Vo BT, Li C, Morgan MA, Theurillat I, Finkelstein D, Wright S, Hyle J, Smith SM, Fan Y, Wang YD, Wu G, Orr BA, Northcott PA, Shilatifard A, Sherr CJ, Roussel MF. Cell Rep. 2017 Mar 21;18(12):2907-2917. doi: 10.1016/j.celrep.2017.02.073. PubMed 28329683.
Backbone
  Vector backbone: MSCV-IRES-GFP
  Backbone manufacturer: Tannishtha Reya (Addgene #20672)
  Vector type: Mammalian Expression, Retroviral
  Selectable markers: EGFP
Growth in bacteria
  Bacterial resistance: Ampicillin, 100 μg/mL
  Growth temperature: 37°C
  Growth strain: NEB Stable
  Copy number: High Copy
Gene/Insert
  Gene/Insert name: Erbb2
  Species: H. sapiens (human)
  Entrez Gene: ERBB2 (a.k.a. CD340, HER-2, HER-2/neu, HER2, MLN 19, MLN-19, NEU, NGL, TKR1, VSCN2, c-ERB-2, c-ERB2, p185(erbB2))
  Promoter: MMLV gag
  Tag / fusion protein: IRES-EGFP (C terminal on backbone)
  Cloning method: Unknown
  Sequencing primers: 5′ pLXSN 5'
Terms and licenses: Academic/Nonprofit Terms; Industry Terms: Not Available to Industry
How to cite: MSCV-human Erbb2-IRES-GFP was a gift from Martine Roussel (Addgene plasmid # 91888 ; http://n2t.net/addgene:91888 ; RRID:Addgene_91888)
